>Addgene plasmid #25543 | RAB3D | depositor partial sequence | sequence record 11947 | Author sequence
GACTATATGTTCAAACTGCTACTGATAGGCAACAGCAGTGTGGGCAAGACTTCCTTCCTGTTCCGATACG
CGGACGACTCCTTCACTCCCGCCTTCGTCAGTACTGTGGGCATCGATTTCAAGGTCAAGACCGTCTACCG
CCATGACAAGAGGATCAAGCTGCAGATCTGGGACACAGCGGGCCAGGAGCGCTACCGCACCATCACCACG
GCCTACTACCGGGGAGCCATGGGCTTCCTGCTCATGTATGACATCGCCAATCAGGAATCCTTTGCCGCTG
TGCAGGACTGGGCCACGCAAATCAAGACCTACTCCTGGGACAACGCCCAGGTCATCCTGGTGGGGAACAA
GTGTGACCTGGAGGACGAACGTGTTGTGCCTGCTGAGGATGGCCGGAGGCTCGCCGACGACCTTGGTTTC
GAGTTCTTTGAAGCCAGTGCCAAGGAGAACATCAATGTGAAGCAGGTCTTCGAGCGCCTGGTGGATGTCA
TCTGCGAGAAGATGAACGAG
