>Addgene plasmid #25543 | RAB3D | addgene partial sequence | sequence record 31526 | 25543 with T7
AATATTTTGTTTAACTTTAAGAAGGAGATATACCATGGGCAGCAGCCATCATCATCATCATCACAGCAGC
GGCCTGGTTCCGCGTGGTAGTGACTATATGTTCAAACTGCTACTGATAGGCAACAGCAGTGTGGGCAAGA
CTTCCTTCCTGTTCCGATACGCGGACGACTCCTTCACTCCCGCCTTCGTCAGTACTGTGGGCATCGATTT
CAAGGTCAAGACCGTCTACCGCCATGACAAGAGGATCAAGCTGCAGATCTGGGACACAGCGGGCCAGGAG
CGCTACCGCACCATCACCACGGCCTACTACCGGGGAGCCATGGGCTTCCTGCTCATGTATGACATCGCCA
ATCAGGAATCCTTTGCCGCTGTGCAGGACTGGGCCACGCAAATCAAGACCTACTCCTGGGACAACGCCCA
GGTCATCCTGGTGGGGAACAAGTGTGACCTGGAGGACGAACGTGTTGTGCCTGCTGAGGATGGCCGGAGG
CTCGCCGACGACCTTGGTTTCGAGTTCTTTGAAGCCAGTGCCAAGGAGAACATCAATGTGAAGCAGGTCT
TCGAGCGCCTGGTGGATGTCATCTGCGAGAAGATGAACGAGTGATGACGAAGCTTGCGGCCGCACTCGAG
CACCACCACCACCACCACTGAGATCCGGCTGCTAACAAAGCCCGAAAGGAAGCTGAGTTGGCTGCTGCCA
CCGCTGAGCAATAACTAGCATAACCCCTTGGGGCCTCTAAACGGGTCTTGAGGGGTTTTTTGCTGAAAGG
AGGAACTATATCCGGATTGGCGAATGGGACGCGCCCTGTAGCGGCGCATTAAGCGCGGCGGGGTGTGGTG
GTTACGCGCAGCGTGAC
