[The description below was written by a language model from this plasmid's Addgene catalogue record.]
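Description:
RAB3D is a bacterial expression plasmid built on the pET28a-LIC backbone, a ligation-independent-cloning derivative of pET28a produced by a structural genomics group. It carries a 510 bp insert from human RAB3D (also known as RAB16, D2-2 or GOV), a small GTPase of the Rab family. The insert derives from a human cDNA reference. The record notes that it may not represent the full open reading frame, which is consistent with a truncated, crystallisation-oriented fragment rather than the complete protein. The plasmid is maintained in standard E. coli cloning strains under kanamycin selection and is listed as low copy. The record includes no feature table, so the origin of replication and other backbone elements are not itemised.

The coding sequence is fused to an N-terminal His tag, allowing purification of the recombinant protein by immobilised metal affinity chromatography. The promoter is not stated explicitly. However, the pET28a lineage and the T7 and T7-terminator sequencing primers indicate that the insert sits between a T7 promoter and a T7 terminator. Such a cassette requires an expression host that supplies T7 RNA polymerase. The record does not mention whether a protease cleavage site separates the tag from the insert. The cloning method is recorded as restriction enzyme, despite the LIC-type backbone.

The stated purpose is bacterial production of RAB3D protein for structure determination, and the depositor comments link the construct to a deposited crystal structure. It is therefore suited to making purified Rab3D protein for structural, biochemical or biophysical studies.
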