Addgene plasmid #25543: RAB3D
Purpose: Bacterial expression for structure determination; may not be full ORF
Depositing lab: Cheryl Arrowsmith. Depositing organization: University of Toronto.
Backbone
  Vector backbone: pET28a-LIC
  Backbone manufacturer: SGC
  Backbone size w/o insert (bp): 7328
  Vector type: Bacterial Expression
Growth in bacteria
  Bacterial resistance: Kanamycin, 50 μg/mL
  Growth temperature: 37°C
  Growth strain: DH5alpha
  Copy number: Low Copy
Gene/Insert
  Gene/Insert name: RAB3D (alt names: PDB: 2GF9; D2-2, GOV, RAB16, RAD3D)
  Species: H. sapiens (human)
  Insert size (bp): 510
  GenBank ID: BC016471
  Entrez Gene: RAB3D (a.k.a. D2-2, GOV, RAB16, RAD3D)
  Tag / fusion protein: His (N terminal on insert)
  Cloning method: Restriction Enzyme
  Sequencing primers: 5′ T7; 3′ T7-term
Terms and licenses: Academic/Nonprofit Terms; Industry Terms: Not Available to Industry
Depositor comments: PDB: 2GF9 http://www.thesgc.org/structures/2GF9/
How to cite: RAB3D was a gift from Cheryl Arrowsmith (Addgene plasmid # 25543 ; http://n2t.net/addgene:25543 ; RRID:Addgene_25543)
